Addgene plasmid #30272: pETCON-HB51/design_77
Depositing lab: David Baker. Depositing organization: University of Washington. Publication: Community-Wide Assessment of Protein-Interface Modeling Suggests Improvements to Design Methodology. Fleishman SJ, Whitehead TA, Strauch EM, Corn JE, Qin S, Zhou HX, Mitchell JC, Demerdash ON, Takeda-Shitaka M, Terashi G, Moal IH, Li X, Bates PA, Zacharias M, Park H, Ko JS, Lee H, Seok C, Bourquard T, Bernauer J, Poupon A, Aze J, Soner S, Ovali SK, Ozbek P, Tal NB, Haliloglu T, Hwang H, Vreven T, Pierce BG, Weng Z, Perez-Cano L, Pons C, Fernandez-Recio J, Jiang F, Yang F, Gong X, Cao L, Xu X, Liu B, Wang P, Li C, Wang C, Robert CH, Guharoy M, Liu S, Huang Y, Li L, Guo D, Chen Y, Xiao Y, London N, Itzhaki Z, Schueler-Furman O, Inbar Y, Patapov V, Cohen M, Schreiber G, Tsuchiya Y, Kanamori E, Standley DM, Nakamura H, Kinoshita K, Driggers CM, Hall RG, Morgan JL, Hsu VL, Zhan J, Yang Y, Zhou Y, Kastritis PL, Bonvin AM, Zhang W, Camacho CJ, Kilambi KP, Sircar A, Gray JJ, Ohue M, Uchikoga N, Matsuzaki Y, Ishida T, Akiyama Y, Khashan R, Bush S, Fouches D, Tropsha A, Esquivel-Rodriguez J, Kihara D, Stranges PB, Jacak R, Kuhlman B, Huang SY, Zou X, Wodak SJ, Janin J, Baker D. J Mol Biol. 2011 Sep 29. 10.1016/j.jmb.2011.09.031 PubMed 22001016.
Backbone
  Vector backbone: pETCON
  Backbone size w/o insert (bp): 5400
  Vector type: Yeast Expression
Growth in bacteria
  Bacterial resistance: Ampicillin, 100 μg/mL
  Growth temperature: 37°C
  Growth strain: DH5alpha
  Copy number: High Copy
Gene/Insert
  Gene/Insert name: SC1918/H1 HA designed binding protein HB51
  Species: Designed Sequence
  Insert size (bp): 177
  Cloning method: Restriction Enzyme; 5′ cloning site NdeI (not destroyed); 3′ cloning site XhoI (not destroyed)
  Sequencing primers: 5′ UP-GS
Resource information
  A portion of this plasmid was derived from a plasmid made by: Designed sequence
Terms and licenses: Academic/Nonprofit Terms; Industry Terms: Not Available to Industry
How to cite: pETCON-HB51/design_77 was a gift from David Baker (Addgene plasmid # 30272 ; http://n2t.net/addgene:30272 ; RRID:Addgene_30272)
