[The description below was written by a language model from this plasmid's Addgene catalogue record.]
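Description:
pETCON-HB51/design_77 is a yeast expression plasmid built on the pETCON backbone (about 5.4 kb without insert). It carries a short, roughly 177 bp, computationally designed open reading frame named HB51, also listed as design_77. The insert is annotated as a designed binding protein directed against the hemagglutinin (HA) of the SC1918/H1 influenza virus. Its sequence is wholly synthetic rather than derived from a natural organism. The coding segment was placed between NdeI and XhoI sites, and both sites remain intact, so the design can be excised or swapped for other variants by restriction cloning.

In bacteria the plasmid is propagated as a high-copy construct under ampicillin selection. The record does not list the yeast promoter, the yeast origin of replication, the yeast selectable marker, or any fusion partners or epitope tags, and no feature table is provided, so these elements cannot be confirmed here. pETCON is generally known as a yeast surface display vector, in which an insert is fused to a cell-wall anchoring protein so that binding to a labelled target can be measured on intact cells. That arrangement would suit a designed binder, but the catalogue entry itself states only "Yeast Expression."

The associated publication is a community-wide assessment of protein-interface modelling and its implications for design methodology. This suggests that the construct is one of a set of designed HA binders that were tested experimentally and used to benchmark computational predictions of protein–protein interfaces. The record does not state whether this particular design actually binds HA.
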