>Addgene plasmid #30272 | pETCON-HB51/design_77 | depositor partial sequence | sequence record 13928 | Author sequence
CATATGAAGGAATTAGTATTAGCATTAGAAAAGTATCAAGAATCCAAGCCTCAATTTGTAACCATGAAGT
CCGGTGACATCTTAACATTATTAAATTCTACTAAATTTTTCAACTGGAAAGTAGAAGTCAACGATAGACA
AGGTAAAGTCCCATCATTATTGGTTCAAAAGCTCGAG
