>Addgene plasmid #30272 | pETCON-HB51/design_77 | addgene partial sequence | sequence record 35446 | 30272 with GAL1
CTACTTCATACATTTTCAATTAAGATGCAGTTACTTCGCTGTTTTTCAATATTTTCTGTTATTGCTTCAG
TTTTAGCACAGGAACTGACAACTATATGCGAGCAAATCCCCTCACCAACTTTAGAATCGACGCCGTACTC
TTTGTCAACGACTACTATTTTGGCCAACGGGAAGGCAATGCAAGGAGTTTTTGAATATTACAAATCAGTA
ACGTTTGTCAGTAATTGCGGTTCTCACCCCTCAACAACTAGCAAAGGCAGCCCCATAAACACACAGTATG
TTTTTAAGGACAATAGCTCGACGATTGAAGGTAGATACCCATACGACGTTCCAGACTACGCTCTGCAGGC
TAGTGGTGGAGGAGGCTCTGGTGGAGGCGGTAGCGGAGGCGGAGGGTCGGCTAGCCATATGAAGGAATTA
GTATTAGCATTAGAAAAGTATCAAGAATCCAAGCCTCAATTTGTAACCATGAAGTCCGGTGACATCTTAA
CATTATTAAATTCTACTAAATTTTTCAACTGGAAAGTAGAAGTCAACGATAGACAAGGTAAAGTCCCATC
ATTATTGGTTCAAAAGCTCGAGGGGGGCGGATCCGAACAAAAGCTTATTTCTGAAGAGGACTTGTAATAG
AGATCTGATAACAACAGTGTAGATGTAACAAAATCGACTTTGTTCCCACTGTACTTTTAGCTCGTACAAA
ATACAATATACTTTTCATTTCTCCGTAAACAACATGTTTTCCCATGTAATATCCTTTTCTATTTTTCGTT
CCGTTACCAACTTTACACATACTTTATATAGCTATTCACTTCTATACACTAAAAAACTA
